>Addgene plasmid #163025 | (564) pAAV Alb-AAT KRAB-SadCas9 U6-mPcsk9 | depositor full sequence | sequence record 315772 | (564) pAAV Alb-AAT KRAB-SadCas9 U6-mPcsk9 sequence 7286 bps
CCTGCAGGCAGCTGCGCGCTCGCTCGCTCACTGAGGCCGCCCGGGCGTCGGGCGACCTTTGGTCGCCCGG
CCTCAGTGAGCGAGCGAGCGCGCAGAGAGGGAGTGGCCAACTCCATCACTAGGGGTTCCTGCGGCCGCAC
GCGTAAATAACCTGCGTTATAGCATCCACTCAGTATCCCTTGAGCATGAGGTGACACTACTTAACATAGG
GACGAGATGGTACTTTGTGTCTCCTGCTCTGTCAGCAGGGCACTGTACTTGCTGATACAGGGAATGTTTG
TTCTTAAATACCATCATTCCGGACGTGTTTGCCTTGGCAGTTTCCATGTACATGCAGAAAGAAGTTTGGA
TAGGCGGGCGACTCAGATCCCAGCCAGTGGACTTAGCCCCTGTTTGCTCCTCCGATAACTGGGGTGACCT
TGGTTAATATTCACCAGCAGCCTCCCCCGTTGCCCCTCTGGATCCACTGCTTAAATACGGACGAGGACAG
GGCCCTGTCTCCTCAGAATTCGCCACCATGCGGACACTAGTGACCTTCAAGGATGTATTTGTGGACTTCA
CCAGGGAGGAGTGGAAGCTGCTGGACACTGCTCAGCAGATCGTGTACAGAAATGTGATGCTGGAGAACTA
TAAGAACCTGGTTTCCTTGGGTTATCAGCTTACTAAGCCAGATGTGATCCTCCGGTTGGAGAAGGGAGAA
GAGCCCGGCGGTTCCGGCGGAGGGTCCATGGGCAAACGGAACTACATCCTGGGGCTTGCCATTGGGATAA
CCAGCGTTGGCTACGGAATTATTGATTATGAGACACGCGATGTGATTGACGCCGGGGTTAGGCTGTTCAA
AGAGGCCAACGTTGAAAACAACGAGGGAAGACGGAGTAAGCGCGGAGCAAGAAGACTCAAGCGCAGACGG
AGACATCGGATTCAGAGGGTGAAAAAGCTGCTCTTCGATTACAATCTCCTGACCGATCATAGTGAGCTGA
GCGGAATCAACCCCTACGAGGCGCGAGTGAAAGGGCTTTCCCAGAAGCTGTCCGAAGAGGAGTTCTCCGC
CGCGTTGCTGCACCTGGCCAAACGGAGGGGGGTTCACAATGTAAACGAAGTGGAGGAGGACACGGGCAAT
GAACTTAGTACGAAAGAACAGATCAGTAGGAACTCTAAGGCTCTCGAAGAGAAATACGTCGCTGAGTTGC
AGCTTGAGAGACTGAAAAAAGACGGCGAAGTACGCGGATCTATTAATAGGTTCAAGACTTCAGATTACGT
AAAGGAAGCCAAGCAGCTCCTGAAAGTACAGAAAGCGTACCATCAGCTCGATCAGAGCTTCATCGATACC
TACATAGATTTGCTGGAGACACGGAGGACATACTACGAGGGCCCAGGGGAAGGATCTCCTTTTGGGTGGA
AGGACATCAAGGAATGGTACGAGATGCTTATGGGACATTGTACATATTTTCCGGAGGAGCTCAGGAGCGT
CAAGTACGCCTACAATGCCGACCTGTACAATGCCCTCAATGACCTCAATAACCTCGTGATTACCAGGGAC
GAGAACGAGAAGCTGGAGTACTATGAAAAGTTCCAGATTATCGAGAATGTGTTTAAGCAGAAGAAGAAGC
CGACACTTAAGCAGATTGCAAAGGAAATCCTCGTGAATGAGGAAGATATCAAGGGATACAGAGTGACAAG
TACAGGCAAGCCCGAGTTCACAAATCTGAAGGTGTACCACGATATTAAGGACATAACCGCACGAAAGGAG
ATAATCGAAAACGCTGAGCTCCTCGATCAGATCGCAAAAATTCTTACCATCTACCAGTCTAGTGAGGACA
TTCAGGAGGAACTGACTAATCTGAACAGTGAGCTCACCCAAGAGGAAATTGAGCAGATTTCAAACCTGAA
AGGCTACACCGGGACGCACAATCTGAGCCTCAAAGCAATCAACCTCATTCTGGATGAACTTTGGCACACA
AATGACAACCAAATTGCCATATTCAACCGCCTGAAACTGGTGCCAAAAAAAGTGGATCTGTCACAGCAAA
AGGAAATCCCTACAACCTTGGTTGACGATTTTATTCTGTCCCCCGTTGTCAAGCGGAGCTTCATCCAGTC
AATCAAGGTGATCAATGCCATCATTAAAAAATACGGATTGCCAAACGATATAATTATCGAGCTTGCACGA
GAGAAGAACTCAAAGGACGCCCAGAAGATGATTAACGAAATGCAGAAGCGCAACCGCCAGACAAACGAAC
GCATAGAGGAAATTATAAGAACAACCGGCAAAGAGAATGCCAAGTATCTGATCGAGAAAATCAAGCTGCA
CGACATGCAAGAAGGCAAGTGCCTGTACTCTCTGGAAGCTATCCCACTCGAAGATCTGCTGAATAATCCA
TTCAATTACGAGGTGGACGCCATCATCCCTAGATCCGTAAGCTTTGACAATTCCTTCAATAACAAAGTTC
TGGTTAAACAGGAGGAAAATTCTAAAAAAGGGAACCGGACCCCGTTCCAGTACCTGAGCTCCAGTGACAG
CAAGATTAGCTACGAGACTTTTAAGAAACATATTCTGAATCTGGCCAAAGGCAAAGGCAGGATCAGCAAG
ACCAAGAAGGAGTACCTCCTCGAAGAACGCGACATTAACAGATTTAGTGTGCAGAAAGATTTCATCAACC
GAAACCTTGTCGATACTCGGTACGCCACGAGAGGCCTGATGAATCTCCTCAGGAGCTACTTCCGCGTCAA
TAATCTGGACGTTAAAGTCAAGAGCATAAATGGGGGATTCACCAGCTTTCTGAGGAGAAAGTGGAAGTTT
AAGAAGGAACGAAACAAAGGATACAAGCACCATGCTGAGGATGCTTTGATCATCGCTAACGCGGACTTTA
TCTTTAAGGAATGGAAAAAGCTGGATAAGGCAAAGAAAGTGATGGAAAACCAGATGTTCGAGGAGAAGCA
GGCAGAGTCAATGCCTGAGATCGAGACAGAGCAGGAATACAAGGAAATTTTCATCACCCCTCATCAGATT
AAACACATAAAGGACTTCAAAGACTATAAATACTCTCATAGGGTGGACAAAAAACCCAATCGCGAGCTCA
TTAATGACACCCTGTACTCAACACGGAAGGATGATAAAGGTAATACCTTGATTGTGAATAATCTTAATGG
ATTGTATGACAAAGATAACGACAAGCTCAAGAAGCTGATCAACAAGTCTCCAGAGAAGCTCCTTATGTAT
CACCACGACCCACAGACTTATCAGAAATTGAAACTGATCATGGAGCAATACGGGGATGAGAAGAACCCAC
TCTACAAATATTATGAGGAAACAGGTAATTACCTGACCAAGTACTCCAAGAAGGATAACGGACCAGTGAT
CAAAAAGATAAAGTACTATGGCAACAAACTTAATGCGCATTTGGACATAACTGACGATTACCCCAATTCT
CGAAACAAGGTTGTGAAGCTCTCCCTGAAGCCTTATAGATTTGACGTGTACCTGGATAATGGGGTTTATA
AATTCGTCACCGTGAAAAATCTGGACGTGATCAAAAAGGAGAACTATTATGAAGTAAACTCAAAGTGCTA
TGAGGAGGCGAAGAAGCTGAAGAAGATCTCCAATCAGGCCGAGTTCATCGCTTCCTTCTATAATAACGAT
CTCATCAAGATCAATGGAGAGCTTTATCGCGTCATTGGTGTGAACAATGACTTGCTGAACAGGATCGAAG
TCAATATGATAGACATTACCTACCGGGAGTATCTCGAAAACATGAATGATAAACGGCCGCCTCGCATCAT
CAAGACAATCGCATCTAAAACTCAGTCAATAAAAAAGTACTCTACCGATATCCTGGGGAATCTCTATGAA
GTGAAGTCAAAGAAGCACCCACAAATCATTAAAAAAGGTGGATCCGCAGAAGCAGCAGCAAAGGAAGCAG
CAGCAAAGGAAGCAGCAGCAAAGGCAGTCGACACCGGTCCAGCAGCTAAGAGAGTTAAACTAGATTAGCG
GCCGCATCGTCAGGCCAAGCTTCCATCGATAGACATGATAAGATACATTGATGAGTTTGGACAAACCACA
ACAAGAATGCAGTGAAAAAAATGCTTTATTTGTGAAATTTGTGATGCTATTGCTTTATTTGTAACCATTA
TAAGCTGCAATAAACAAGTTAACAACAACAATTGCATTCATTTTATGTTTCAGGTACCGAGGGCCTATTT
CCCATGATTCCTTCATATTTGCATATACGATACAAGGCTGTTAGAGAGATAATTGGAATTAATTTGACTG
TAAACACAAAGATATTAGTACAAAATACGTGACGTAGAAAGTAATAATTTCTTGGGTAGTTTGCAGTTTT
AAAATTATGTTTTAAAATGGACTATCATATGCTTACCGTAACTTGAAAGTATTTCGATTTCTTGGCTTTA
TATATCTTGTGGAAAGGACGAAACACCGAGGGAAGGGATACAGGCTGGAGTTTTAGTACTCTGGAAACAG
AATCTACTAAAACAAGGCAAAATGCCGTGTTTATCTCGTCAACTTGTTGGCGAGATTTTTGCGGCCGCAG
GAACCCCTAGTGATGGAGTTGGCCACTCCCTCTCTGCGCGCTCGCTCGCTCACTGAGGCCGGGCGACCAA
AGGTCGCCCGACGCCCGGGCTTTGCCCGGGCGGCCTCAGTGAGCGAGCGAGCGCGCAGCTGCCTGCAGGG
GCGCCTGATGCGGTATTTTCTCCTTACGCATCTGTGCGGTATTTCACACCGCATA
[142 nt withheld, positions 4746-4887]
C
[141 nt withheld, positions 4889-5029]
CCTTTGACGTTGGAGTCCACGTTCTTT
[37 nt withheld, positions 5057-5093]
ACCCTATCTCGGGCTATTCTTTTGATTTATAAGGGATTTTGCCGATTTCGGCCTATTGGTTAAAAAATGA
GCTGATTTAACAAAAATTTAACGCGAATTTTAACAAAATATTAACGTTTACAATTTTATGGTGCACTCTC
AGTACAATCTGCTCTGATGCCGCATAGTTAAGCCAGCCCCGACACCCGCCAACACCCGCTGACGCGCCCT
GACGGGCTTGTCTGCTCCCGGCATCCGCTTACAGACAAGCTGTGACCGTCTCCGGGAGCTGCATGTGTCA
GAGGTTTTCACCGTCATCACCGAAACGCGCGAGACGAAAGGGCCTCGTGATACGCCTATTTTTATAGGTT
AATGTCATGATAATAATGGTTTCTTAGACGTCAGGTGGCACTTTTCGGGGAAATGTGCGCGGAACCCCTA
TTTGTTTATTTTTCTAAATACATTCAAATATGTATCCGCTCATGAGACAATAACCCTGATAAATGCTTCA
ATAATATTGAAAAAGGAAGAGTATGAGTATTCAACATTTCCGTGTCGCCCTTATTCCCTTTTTTGCGGCA
TTTTGCCTTCCTGTTTTTGCTCACCCAGAAACGCTGGTGAAAGTAAAAGATGCTGAAGATCAGTTGGGTG
CACGAGTGGGTTACATCGAACTGGATCTCAACAGCGGTAAGATCCTTGAGAGTTTTCGCCCCGAAGAACG
TTTTCCAATGATGAGCACTTTTAAAGTTCTGCTATGTGGCGCGGTATTATCCCGTATTGACGCCGGGCAA
GAGCAACTCGGTCGCCGCATACACTATTCTCAGAATGACTTGGTTGAGTACTCACCAGTCACAGAAAAGC
ATCTTACGGATGGCATGACAGTAAGAGAATTATGCAGTGCTGCCATAACCATGAGTGATAACACTGCGGC
CAACTTACTTCTGACAACGATCGGAGGACCGAAGGAGCTAACCGCTTTTTTGCACAACATGGGGGATCAT
GTAACTCGCCTTGATCGTTGGGAACCGGAGCTGAATGAAGCCATACCAAACGACGAGCGTGACACCACGA
TGCCTGTAGCAATGGCAACAACGTTGCGCAAACTATTAACTGGCGAACTACTTACTCTAGCTTCCCGGCA
ACAATTAATAGACTGGATGGAGGCGGATAAAGTTGCAGGACCACTTCTGCGCTCGGCCCTTCCGGCTGGC
TGGTTTATTGCTGATAAATCTGGAGCCGGTGAGCGTGGAAGCCGCGGTATCATTGCAGCACTGGGGCCAG
ATGGTAAGCCCTCCCGTATCGTAGTTATCTACACGACGGGGAGTCAGGCAACTATGGATGAACGAAATAG
ACAGATCGCTGAGATAGGTGCCTCACTGATTAAGCATTGGTAACTGTCAGACCAAGTTTACTCATATATA
CTTTAGATTGATTTAAAACTTCATTTTTAATTTAAAAGGATCTAGGTGAAGATCCTTTTTGATAATCTCA
TGACCAAAATCCCTTAACGTGAGTTTTCGTTCCACTGAGCGTCAGACCCCGTAGAAAAGATCAAAGGATC
TTCTTGAGATCCTTTTTTTCTGCGCGTAATCTGCTGCTTGCAAACAAAAAAACCACCGCTACCAGCGGTG
GTTTGTTTGCCGGATCAAGAGCTACCAACTCTTTTTCCGAAGGTAACTGGCTTCAGCAGAGCGCAGATAC
CAAATACTGTCCTTCTAGTGTAGCCGTAGTTAGGCCACCACTTCAAGAACTCTGTAGCACCGCCTACATA
CCTCGCTCTGCTAATCCTGTTACCAGTGGCTGCTGCCAGTGGCGATAAGTCGTGTCTTACCGGGTTGGAC
TCAAGACGATAGTTACCGGATAAGGCGCAGCGGTCGGGCTGAACGGGGGGTTCGTGCACACAGCCCAGCT
TGGAGCGAACGACCTACACCGAACTGAGATACCTACAGCGTGAGCTATGAGAAAGCGCCACGCTTCCCGA
AGGGAGAAAGGCGGACAGGTATCCGGTAAGCGGCAGGGTCGGAACAGGAGAGCGCACGAGGGAGCTTCCA
GGGGGAAACGCCTGGTATCTTTATAGTCCTGTCGGGTTTCGCCACCTCTGACTTGAGCGTCGATTTTTGT
GATGCTCGTCAGGGGGGCGGAGCCTATGGAAAAACGCCAGCAACGCGGCCTTTTTACGGTTCCTGGCCTT
TTGCTGGCCTTTTGCTCACATGT
Features (pLannotate 1.2.2; 16 found; start..end, strand, type, name):
     12..39      +  repeat_region  AAV2 ITR (fragment): inverted terminal repeat of adeno-associated virus serotype 2 inverted
     68..95      +  repeat_region  AAV2 ITR (fragment): inverted terminal repeat of adeno-associated virus serotype 2 inverted
    521..706     +  CDS            KRAB: Krüppel-associated box (KRAB) transcriptional repression domain from the human zinc finger protein ZNF10 (Margolin et al., 1994)
    734..3889    +  CDS            cas9: CAS9_STAAU - Experimental evidence at protein level: Swiss-Prot protein existence level 1. CRISPR (clustered regularly interspaced short palindromic repeat) is an adaptive immune system that provides protection against mobile genetic elements (viruses, transposable elements and conjugative plasmids). CRISPR clusters contain spacers, sequences complementary to antecedent mobile elements, and target invading nucleic acids. CRISPR clusters are transcribed and processed into CRISPR RNA (crRNA). In type II CRISPR systems correct processing of pre-crRNA requires a trans- encoded small RNA (tracrRNA)
   4022..4072    +  CDS            VP1_SV40 (fragment): Experimental evidence at protein level: Swiss-Prot protein existence level 1. Forms an icosahedral capsid with a T=7 symmetry and a 40 nm diameter. The capsid is composed of 72 pentamers linked to each other by disulfide bonds and associated with VP2 or VP3 proteins. Binds to N- glycolylneuraminic analog of the ganglioside GM1 on the cell surface to provide virion attachment to target cell (PubMed:18353982). Once attached, the virion is internalized by caveolin-mediated endocytosis and traffics to the endoplasmic reticulum. Inside the endoplasmic reticulum, the protein folding machinery isomer
   4069..4150    -  polyA_signal   SV40 poly(A) signal: SV40 polyadenylation signal
   4189..4429    +  promoter       U6 promoter: RNA polymerase III promoter for human U6 snRNA
   4460..4535    +  misc_RNA       Sa gRNA scaffold: guide RNA scaffold for the Staphylococcus aureus CRISPR/Cas9 system
   4549..4689    +  repeat_region  AAV2 ITR: inverted terminal repeat of adeno-associated virus serotype 2 inverted
   4694..4745    -  misc_feature   bom (fragment): basis of mobility region from pBR322
   4764..5144    +  rep_origin     M13 ori (sequence partly withheld): M13 bacteriophage origin of replication; arrow indicates direction of (+) strand synthesis
   5220..5269    -  misc_feature   bom (fragment): basis of mobility region from pBR322
   5371..5406    -  CDS            rop (fragment): Rop protein, which maintains plasmids at low copy number; rop
   5501..5605    +  promoter       AmpR promoter: bla
   5606..6466    +  CDS            AmpR: β-lactamase; bla; confers resistance to ampicillin, carbenicillin, and related antibiotics
   6637..7225    +  rep_origin     ori: high-copy-number ColE1/pMB1/pBR322/pUC origin of replication
