>Addgene plasmid #163025 | (564) pAAV Alb-AAT KRAB-SadCas9 U6-mPcsk9 | addgene full sequence | sequence record 321580 | Addgene NGS Result
CCTGCAGGCAGCTGCGCGCTCGCTCGCTCACTGAGGCCGCCCGGGCGTCGGGCGACCTTTGGTCGCCCGG
CCTCAGTGAGCGAGCGAGCGCGCAGAGAGGGAGTGGCCAACTCCATCACTAGGGGTTCCTGCGGCCGCAC
GCGTAAATAACCTGCGTTATAGCATCCACTCAGTATCCCTTGAGCATGAGGTGACACTACTTAACATAGG
GACGAGATGGTACTTTGTGTCTCCTGCTCTGTCAGCAGGGCACTGTACTTGCTGATACAGGGAATGTTTG
TTCTTAAATACCATCATTCCGGACGTGTTTGCCTTGGCAGTTTCCATGTACATGCAGAAAGAAGTTTGGA
TAGGCGGGCGACTCAGATCCCAGCCAGTGGACTTAGCCCCTGTTTGCTCCTCCGATAACTGGGGTGACCT
TGGTTAATATTCACCAGCAGCCTCCCCCGTTGCCCCTCTGGATCCACTGCTTAAATACGGACGAGGACAG
GGCCCTGTCTCCTCAGAATTCGCCACCATGCGGACACTAGTGACCTTCAAGGATGTATTTGTGGACTTCA
CCAGGGAGGAGTGGAAGCTGCTGGACACTGCTCAGCAGATCGTGTACAGAAATGTGATGCTGGAGAACTA
TAAGAACCTGGTTTCCTTGGGTTATCAGCTTACTAAGCCAGATGTGATCCTCCGGTTGGAGAAGGGAGAA
GAGCCCGGCGGTTCCGGCGGAGGGTCCATGGGCAAACGGAACTACATCCTGGGGCTTGCCATTGGGATAA
CCAGCGTTGGCTACGGAATTATTGATTATGAGACACGCGATGTGATTGACGCCGGGGTTAGGCTGTTCAA
AGAGGCCAACGTTGAAAACAACGAGGGAAGACGGAGTAAGCGCGGAGCAAGAAGACTCAAGCGCAGACGG
AGACATCGGATTCAGAGGGTGAAAAAGCTGCTCTTCGATTACAATCTCCTGACCGATCATAGTGAGCTGA
GCGGAATCAACCCCTACGAGGCGCGAGTGAAAGGGCTTTCCCAGAAGCTGTCCGAAGAGGAGTTCTCCGC
CGCGTTGCTGCACCTGGCCAAACGGAGGGGGGTTCACAATGTAAACGAAGTGGAGGAGGACACGGGCAAT
GAACTTAGTACGAAAGAACAGATCAGTAGGAACTCTAAGGCTCTCGAAGAGAAATACGTCGCTGAGTTGC
AGCTTGAGAGACTGAAAAAAGACGGCGAAGTACGCGGATCTATTAATAGGTTCAAGACTTCAGATTACGT
AAAGGAAGCCAAGCAGCTCCTGAAAGTACAGAAAGCGTACCATCAGCTCGATCAGAGCTTCATCGATACC
TACATAGATTTGCTGGAGACACGGAGGACATACTACGAGGGCCCAGGGGAAGGATCTCCTTTTGGGTGGA
AGGACATCAAGGAATGGTACGAGATGCTTATGGGACATTGTACATATTTTCCGGAGGAGCTCAGGAGCGT
CAAGTACGCCTACAATGCCGACCTGTACAATGCCCTCAATGACCTCAATAACCTCGTGATTACCAGGGAC
GAGAACGAGAAGCTGGAGTACTATGAAAAGTTCCAGATTATCGAGAATGTGTTTAAGCAGAAGAAGAAGC
CGACACTTAAGCAGATTGCAAAGGAAATCCTCGTGAATGAGGAAGATATCAAGGGATACAGAGTGACAAG
TACAGGCAAGCCCGAGTTCACAAATCTGAAGGTGTACCACGATATTAAGGACATAACCGCACGAAAGGAG
ATAATCGAAAACGCTGAGCTCCTCGATCAGATCGCAAAAATTCTTACCATCTACCAGTCTAGTGAGGACA
TTCAGGAGGAACTGACTAATCTGAACAGTGAGCTCACCCAAGAGGAAATTGAGCAGATTTCAAACCTGAA
AGGCTACACCGGGACGCACAATCTGAGCCTCAAAGCAATCAACCTCATTCTGGATGAACTTTGGCACACA
AATGACAACCAAATTGCCATATTCAACCGCCTGAAACTGGTGCCAAAAAAAGTGGATCTGTCACAGCAAA
AGGAAATCCCTACAACCTTGGTTGACGATTTTATTCTGTCCCCCGTTGTCAAGCGGAGCTTCATCCAGTC
AATCAAGGTGATCAATGCCATCATTAAAAAATACGGATTGCCAAACGATATAATTATCGAGCTTGCACGA
GAGAAGAACTCAAAGGACGCCCAGAAGATGATTAACGAAATGCAGAAGCGCAACCGCCAGACAAACGAAC
GCATAGAGGAAATTATAAGAACAACCGGCAAAGAGAATGCCAAGTATCTGATCGAGAAAATCAAGCTGCA
CGACATGCAAGAAGGCAAGTGCCTGTACTCTCTGGAAGCTATCCCACTCGAAGATCTGCTGAATAATCCA
TTCAATTACGAGGTGGACGCCATCATCCCTAGATCCGTAAGCTTTGACAATTCCTTCAATAACAAAGTTC
TGGTTAAACAGGAGGAAAATTCTAAAAAAGGGAACCGGACCCCGTTCCAGTACCTGAGCTCCAGTGACAG
CAAGATTAGCTACGAGACTTTTAAGAAACATATTCTGAATCTGGCCAAAGGCAAAGGCAGGATCAGCAAG
ACCAAGAAGGAGTACCTCCTCGAAGAACGCGACATTAACAGATTTAGTGTGCAGAAAGATTTCATCAACC
GAAACCTTGTCGATACTCGGTACGCCACGAGAGGCCTGATGAATCTCCTCAGGAGCTACTTCCGCGTCAA
TAATCTGGACGTTAAAGTCAAGAGCATAAATGGGGGATTCACCAGCTTTCTGAGGAGAAAGTGGAAGTTT
AAGAAGGAACGAAACAAAGGATACAAGCACCATGCTGAGGATGCTTTGATCATCGCTAACGCGGACTTTA
TCTTTAAGGAATGGAAAAAGCTGGATAAGGCAAAGAAAGTGATGGAAAACCAGATGTTCGAGGAGAAGCA
GGCAGAGTCAATGCCTGAGATCGAGACAGAGCAGGAATACAAGGAAATTTTCATCACCCCTCATCAGATT
AAACACATAAAGGACTTCAAAGACTATAAATACTCTCATAGGGTGGACAAAAAACCCAATCGCGAGCTCA
TTAATGACACCCTGTACTCAACACGGAAGGATGATAAAGGTAATACCTTGATTGTGAATAATCTTAATGG
ATTGTATGACAAAGATAACGACAAGCTCAAGAAGCTGATCAACAAGTCTCCAGAGAAGCTCCTTATGTAT
CACCACGACCCACAGACTTATCAGAAATTGAAACTGATCATGGAGCAATACGGGGATGAGAAGAACCCAC
TCTACAAATATTATGAGGAAACAGGTAATTACCTGACCAAGTACTCCAAGAAGGATAACGGACCAGTGAT
CAAAAAGATAAAGTACTATGGCAACAAACTTAATGCGCATTTGGACATAACTGACGATTACCCCAATTCT
CGAAACAAGGTTGTGAAGCTCTCCCTGAAGCCTTATAGATTTGACGTGTACCTGGATAATGGGGTTTATA
AATTCGTCACCGTGAAAAATCTGGACGTGATCAAAAAGGAGAACTATTATGAAGTAAACTCAAAGTGCTA
TGAGGAGGCGAAGAAGCTGAAGAAGATCTCCAATCAGGCCGAGTTCATCGCTTCCTTCTATAATAACGAT
CTCATCAAGATCAATGGAGAGCTTTATCGCGTCATTGGTGTGAACAATGACTTGCTGAACAGGATCGAAG
TCAATATGATAGACATTACCTACCGGGAGTATCTCGAAAACATGAATGATAAACGGCCGCCTCGCATCAT
CAAGACAATCGCATCTAAAACTCAGTCAATAAAAAAGTACTCTACCGATATCCTGGGGAATCTCTATGAA
GTGAAGTCAAAGAAGCACCCACAAATCATTAAAAAAGGTGGATCCGCAGAAGCAGCAGCAAAGGAAGCAG
CAGCAAAGGAAGCAGCAGCAAAGGCAGTCGACACCGGTCCAGCAGCTAAGAGAGTTAAACTAGATTAGCG
GCCGCATCGTCAGGCCAAGCTTCCATCGATAGACATGATAAGATACATTGATGAGTTTGGACAAACCACA
ACAAGAATGCAGTGAAAAAAATGCTTTATTTGTGAAATTTGTGATGCTATTGCTTTATTTGTAACCATTA
TAAGCTGCAATAAACAAGTTAACAACAACAATTGCATTCATTTTATGTTTCAGGTACCGAGGGCCTATTT
CCCATGATTCCTTCATATTTGCATATACGATACAAGGCTGTTAGAGAGATAATTGGAATTAATTTGACTG
TAAACACAAAGATATTAGTACAAAATACGTGACGTAGAAAGTAATAATTTCTTGGGTAGTTTGCAGTTTT
AAAATTATGTTTTAAAATGGACTATCATATGCTTACCGTAACTTGAAAGTATTTCGATTTCTTGGCTTTA
TATATCTTGTGGAAAGGACGAAACACCGAGGGAAGGGATACAGGCTGGAGTTTTAGTACTCTGGAAACAG
AATCTACTAAAACAAGGCAAAATGCCGTGTTTATCTCGTCAACTTGTTGGCGAGATTTTTGCGGCCGCAG
GAACCCCTAGTGATGGAGTTGGCCACTCCCTCTCTGCGCGCTCGCTCGCTCACTGAGGCCGGGCGACCAA
AGGTCGCCCGACGCCCGGGCTTTGCCCGGGCGGCCTCAGTGAGCGAGCGAGCGCGCAGCTGCCTGCAGGG
GCGCCTGATGCGGTATTTTCTCCTTACGCATCTGTGCGGTATTTCACACCGCATA
[95 nt withheld, positions 4746-4840]
T
[46 nt withheld, positions 4842-4887]
C
[141 nt withheld, positions 4889-5029]
CCTTTGACGTTGGAGTCCACGTTCTTT
[37 nt withheld, positions 5057-5093]
ACTCTATCTCGGGCTATTCTTTTGATTTATAAGGGATTTTGCCGATTTCGGTCTATTGGTTAAAAAATGA
GCTGATTTAACAAAAATTTAACGCGAATTTTAACAAAATATTAACGTTTACAATTTTATGGTGCACTCTC
AGTACAATCTGCTCTGATGCCGCATAGTTAAGCCAGCCCCGACACCCGCCAACACCCGCTGACGCGCCCT
GACGGGCTTGTCTGCTCCCGGCATCCGCTTACAGACAAGCTGTGACCGTCTCCGGGAGCTGCATGTGTCA
GAGGTTTTCACCGTCATCACCGAAACGCGCGAGACGAAAGGGCCTCGTGATACGCCTATTTTTATAGGTT
AATGTCATGATAATAATGGTTTCTTAGACGTCAGGTGGCACTTTTCGGGGAAATGTGCGCGGAACCCCTA
TTTGTTTATTTTTCTAAATACATTCAAATATGTATCCGCTCATGAGACAATAACCCTGATAAATGCTTCA
ATAATATTGAAAAAGGAAGAGTATGAGTATTCAACATTTCCGTGTCGCCCTTATTCCCTTTTTTGCGGCA
TTTTGCCTTCCTGTTTTTGCTCACCCAGAAACGCTGGTGAAAGTAAAAGATGCTGAAGATCAGTTGGGTG
CACGAGTGGGTTACATCGAACTGGATCTCAACAGCGGTAAGATCCTTGAGAGTTTTCGCCCCGAAGAACG
TTTTCCAATGATGAGCACTTTTAAAGTTCTGCTATGTGGCGCGGTATTATCCCGTATTGACGCCGGGCAA
GAGCAACTCGGTCGCCGCATACACTATTCTCAGAATGACTTGGTTGAGTACTCACCAGTCACAGAAAAGC
ATCTTACGGATGGCATGACAGTAAGAGAATTATGCAGTGCTGCCATAACCATGAGTGATAACACTGCGGC
CAACTTACTTCTGACAACGATCGGAGGACCGAAGGAGCTAACCGCTTTTTTGCACAACATGGGGGATCAT
GTAACTCGCCTTGATCGTTGGGAACCGGAGCTGAATGAAGCCATACCAAACGACGAGCGTGACACCACGA
TGCCTGTAGCAATGGCAACAACGTTGCGCAAACTATTAACTGGCGAACTACTTACTCTAGCTTCCCGGCA
ACAATTAATAGACTGGATGGAGGCGGATAAAGTTGCAGGACCACTTCTGCGCTCGGCCCTTCCGGCTGGC
TGGTTTATTGCTGATAAATCTGGAGCCGGTGAGCGTGGAAGCCGCGGTATCATTGCAGCACTGGGGCCAG
ATGGTAAGCCCTCCCGTATCGTAGTTATCTACACGACGGGGAGTCAGGCAACTATGGATGAACGAAATAG
ACAGATCGCTGAGATAGGTGCCTCACTGATTAAGCATTGGTAACTGTCAGACCAAGTTTACTCATATATA
CTTTAGATTGATTTAAAACTTCATTTTTAATTTAAAAGGATCTAGGTGAAGATCCTTTTTGATAATCTCA
TGACCAAAATCCCTTAACGTGAGTTTTCGTTCCACTGAGCGTCAGACCCCGTAGAAAAGATCAAAGGATC
TTCTTGAGATCCTTTTTTTCTGCGCGTAATCTGCTGCTTGCAAACAAAAAAACCACCGCTACCAGCGGTG
GTTTGTTTGCCGGATCAAGAGCTACCAACTCTTTTTCCGAAGGTAACTGGCTTCAGCAGAGCGCAGATAC
CAAATACTGTTCTTCTAGTGTAGCCGTAGTTAGGCCACCACTTCAAGAACTCTGTAGCACCGCCTACATA
CCTCGCTCTGCTAATCCTGTTACCAGTGGCTGCTGCCAGTGGCGATAAGTCGTGTCTTACCGGGTTGGAC
TCAAGACGATAGTTACCGGATAAGGCGCAGCGGTCGGGCTGAACGGGGGGTTCGTGCACACAGCCCAGCT
TGGAGCGAACGACCTACACCGAACTGAGATACCTACAGCGTGAGCTATGAGAAAGCGCCACGCTTCCCGA
AGGGAGAAAGGCGGACAGGTATCCGGTAAGCGGCAGGGTCGGAACAGGAGAGCGCACGAGGGAGCTTCCA
GGGGGAAACGCCTGGTATCTTTATAGTCCTGTCGGGTTTCGCCACCTCTGACTTGAGCGTCGATTTTTGT
GATGCTCGTCAGGGGGGCGGAGCCTATGGAAAAACGCCAGCAACGCGGCCTTTTTACGGTTCCTGGCCTT
TTGCTGGCCTTTTGCTCACATGT
Features (pLannotate 1.2.2; 16 found; start..end, strand, type, name):
     12..39      +  repeat_region  AAV2 ITR (fragment): inverted terminal repeat of adeno-associated virus serotype 2 inverted
     68..95      +  repeat_region  AAV2 ITR (fragment): inverted terminal repeat of adeno-associated virus serotype 2 inverted
    521..706     +  CDS            KRAB: Krüppel-associated box (KRAB) transcriptional repression domain from the human zinc finger protein ZNF10 (Margolin et al., 1994)
    734..3889    +  CDS            cas9: CAS9_STAAU - Experimental evidence at protein level: Swiss-Prot protein existence level 1. CRISPR (clustered regularly interspaced short palindromic repeat) is an adaptive immune system that provides protection against mobile genetic elements (viruses, transposable elements and conjugative plasmids). CRISPR clusters contain spacers, sequences complementary to antecedent mobile elements, and target invading nucleic acids. CRISPR clusters are transcribed and processed into CRISPR RNA (crRNA). In type II CRISPR systems correct processing of pre-crRNA requires a trans- encoded small RNA (tracrRNA)
   4022..4072    +  CDS            VP1_SV40 (fragment): Experimental evidence at protein level: Swiss-Prot protein existence level 1. Forms an icosahedral capsid with a T=7 symmetry and a 40 nm diameter. The capsid is composed of 72 pentamers linked to each other by disulfide bonds and associated with VP2 or VP3 proteins. Binds to N- glycolylneuraminic analog of the ganglioside GM1 on the cell surface to provide virion attachment to target cell (PubMed:18353982). Once attached, the virion is internalized by caveolin-mediated endocytosis and traffics to the endoplasmic reticulum. Inside the endoplasmic reticulum, the protein folding machinery isomer
   4069..4150    -  polyA_signal   SV40 poly(A) signal: SV40 polyadenylation signal
   4189..4429    +  promoter       U6 promoter: RNA polymerase III promoter for human U6 snRNA
   4460..4535    +  misc_RNA       Sa gRNA scaffold: guide RNA scaffold for the Staphylococcus aureus CRISPR/Cas9 system
   4549..4689    +  repeat_region  AAV2 ITR: inverted terminal repeat of adeno-associated virus serotype 2 inverted
   4694..4745    -  misc_feature   bom (fragment): basis of mobility region from pBR322
   4764..5219    +  rep_origin     f1 ori (sequence partly withheld): f1 bacteriophage origin of replication; arrow indicates direction of (+) strand synthesis
   5220..5269    -  misc_feature   bom (fragment): basis of mobility region from pBR322
   5371..5406    -  CDS            rop (fragment): Rop protein, which maintains plasmids at low copy number; rop
   5501..5605    +  promoter       AmpR promoter: bla
   5606..6466    +  CDS            AmpR: β-lactamase; bla; confers resistance to ampicillin, carbenicillin, and related antibiotics
   6637..7225    +  rep_origin     ori: high-copy-number ColE1/pMB1/pBR322/pUC origin of replication
