[The description below was written by a language model from this plasmid's Addgene catalogue record and pLannotate feature annotations shown in this document.]
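Description:
(564) pAAV Alb-AAT KRAB-SadCas9 U6-mPcsk9 is a 7,286 bp AAV2-based transfer plasmid that carries a complete CRISPR interference system between its inverted terminal repeats, so that both the repressor protein and its guide RNA can be packaged into a single adeno-associated virus. In bacteria it is maintained through a high-copy ColE1/pUC-type origin and selected with ampicillin via the β-lactamase gene. The backbone also holds an f1/M13 phage origin and small pBR322-derived remnants (bom and rop fragments). The right-hand ITR is annotated in full, whereas the left ITR is detected only as two short fragments in both the depositor and the sequenced records, which otherwise agree.

The main cassette uses the Alb-AAT promoter named in the catalogue entry. It is not annotated in the feature table but presumably lies in the unannotated stretch upstream of the coding region. This promoter drives a mammalian codon-optimized, nuclease-dead Staphylococcus aureus Cas9 fused at its N terminus to the KRAB repression domain of human ZNF10 and, according to the record, followed at the C terminus by a myc tag and nuclear localization signal, with an SV40 polyadenylation signal terminating the transcript. Downstream, a human U6 RNA polymerase III promoter expresses a guide RNA consisting of a spacer against mouse Pcsk9 joined to the S. aureus gRNA scaffold. The guide directs KRAB-dCas9 to the Pcsk9 locus, where it silences transcription without cutting the DNA. The compact S. aureus Cas9 ortholog is what allows all of these elements to fit within AAV packaging capacity. The stated purpose is CRISPRi expression with a guide against mouse Pcsk9, an endogenous gene.
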