Addgene plasmid #163025: (564) pAAV Alb-AAT KRAB-SadCas9 U6-mPcsk9
Purpose: Expression of CRISPRi with gRNA against mouse Pcsk9
Depositing lab: Tonia Rex. Depositing organization: Vanderbilt University. Publication: Optimization of S. aureus dCas9 and CRISPRi Elements for a Single Adeno-Associated Virus that Targets an Endogenous Gene. Backstrom JR, Sheng J, Wang MC, Bernardo-Colon A, Rex TS. Mol Ther Methods Clin Dev. 2020 Sep 6;19:139-148. doi: 10.1016/j.omtm.2020.09.001. eCollection 2020 Dec 11. PubMed 33024795.
Backbone
  Vector backbone: AAV2
  Backbone manufacturer: Cell Biolabs
  Backbone size w/o insert (bp): 3500
  Total vector size (bp): 7286
  Vector type: Mammalian Expression, AAV
Growth in bacteria
  Bacterial resistance: Ampicillin, 100 μg/mL
  Growth temperature: 37°C
  Growth strain: NEB Stable
  Growth instructions: 34-35 degrees is ideal
  Copy number: High Copy
Gene/Insert
  Gene/Insert name: Mammalian codon-optimized SadCas9
  Species: S. aureus
  Insert size (bp): 3681
  Entrez Gene: Pcsk9 (a.k.a. AI415265, AI747682, FH3, HCHOLA3, Narc1, PC9)
  Promoter: Alb-AAT
  Tag / fusion protein: KRAB (N terminal on insert); myc NLS (C terminal on insert); SV40 pA (C terminal on insert)
  Cloning method: Restriction Enzyme; 5′ cloning site EcoR1 (not destroyed); 3′ cloning site Kpn1 (not destroyed)
  Sequencing primers: 5′ 5-Cas-Seq-A; 3′ SVpa-Seq-A
Resource information
  A portion of this plasmid was derived from a plasmid made by: Keith Joung (S. aureus dCas9 from Addgene #70703).
Terms and licenses: Academic/Nonprofit Terms; Industry Terms: Not Available to Industry
How to cite: (564) pAAV Alb-AAT KRAB-SadCas9 U6-mPcsk9 was a gift from Tonia Rex (Addgene plasmid # 163025 ; http://n2t.net/addgene:163025 ; RRID:Addgene_163025)
